>Addgene plasmid #47581 | pMM2-hPMCA2z/b | depositor full sequence | sequence record 67919 | Full Sequence
AAGCTTTTTGCAAAAGCCTAGGCCTCCAAAAAAGCCTCCTCACTACTTCTGGAATAGCTCAGAGGCCGAG
GCGGCCTCGGCCTCTGCATAAATAAAAAAAATTAGTCAGCCATGGGGCGGAGAATGGGCGGAACTGGGCG
GAGTTAGGGGCGGGATGGGCGGAGTTAGGGGCGGGACTATGGTTGCTGACTAATTGAGATGCATGCTTTG
CATACTTCTGCCTGCTGGGGAGCCTGGGGACTTTCCACACCTGGTTGCTGACTAATTGAGATGCATGCTT
TGCATACTTCTGCCTGCTGGGGAGCCTGGGGACTTTCCACACCCTAACTGACACACATTCCACAGGATCC
GGTCGCGCGAATTTCGAGCGGTGTTCCGCGGTCCTCCTCGTATAGAAACTCGGACCACTCTGAGACGAAG
GCTCGCGTCCAGGCCAGCACGAAGGAGGCTAAGTGGGAGGGGTAGCGGTCGTTGTCCACTAGGGGGTCCA
CTCGCTCCAGGGTGTGAAGACACATGTCGCCCTCTTCGGCATCAAGGAAGGTGATTGGTTTATAGGTGTA
GGCCACGTGACCGGGTGTTCCTGAAGGGGGGCTATAAAAGGGGGTGGGGGCGCGTTCGTCCTCACTCTCT
TCCGCATCGCTGTCTGCGAGGGCCAGCTGTTGGGCTCGCGGTTGAGGACAAACTCTTCGCGGTCTTTCCA
GTACTCTTGGATCGGAAACCCGTCGGCCTCCGAACGGTACTCCGCCACCGAGGGACCTGAGCGAGTCCGC
ATCGACCGGATCGGAAAACCTCTCGACTGTTGGGGTGAGTACTCCCTCTCAAAAGCGGGCATGACTTCTG
CGCTAAGATTGTCAGTTTCCAAAAACGAGGAGGATTTGATATTCACCTGGCCCGCGGTGATGCCTTTGAG
GGTGGCCGCGTCCATCTGGTCAGAAAAGACAATCTTTTTGTTGTCAAGCTTGAGGTGTGGCAGGCTTGAG
ATCTGGCCATACACTTGAGTGACAATGACATCCACTTTGCCTTTCTCTCCACAGGTGTCCACTCCCAGGT
CCAACTGCAGGTCGACACGCGTACGTAAGCTTGGATCCTCTAGAGCGGCCGCCATGGGTGACATGACCAA
CAGCGACTTTTACTCCAAAAACCAAAGAAATGAGTCGAGCCATGGGGGCGAGTTCGGGTGCACAATGGAG
GAGCTCCGCTCCCTCATGGAGCTGCGGGGCACTGAGGCTGTGGTCAAGATCAAGGAGACTTATGGGGACA
CCGAAGCCATCTGCCGGCGCCTCAAAACCTCACCTGTTGAAGGTTTGCCGGGCACCGCTCCAGACCTGGA
AAAGAGAAAGCAAATTTTTGGGCAAAACTTTATACCTCCAAAGAAGCCAAAAACCTTCCTGCAGCTCGTG
TGGGAGGCGCTGCAGGACGTGACGCTCATCATCCTGGAGATTGCCGCCATCATCTCCCTGGGGCTGTCCT
TCTACCACCCGCCCGGCGAGGGCAACGAAGGATGTGCGACGGCCCAGGGTGGGGCAGAGGATGAAGGAGA
GGCAGAGGCAGGTTGGATCGAGGGGGCCGCCATTCTCCTCTCAGTTATCTGTGTGGTCCTGGTCACGGCC
TTCAATGACTGGAGCAAAGAGAAACAGTTCCGGGGCCTGCAGAGCCGCATCGAGCAGGAACAGAAATTTA
CCGTGGTCCGGGCTGGCCAGGTGGTGCAGATCCCTGTGGCTGAGATCGTGGTTGGGGACATAGCCCAGGT
CAAATATGGTGACCTCCTCCCTGCCGACGGCCTCTTCATCCAGGGCAATGACCTCAAGATTGATGAAAGC
TCCCTAACTGGAGAGTCTGACCAGGTGCGCAAGTCCGTGGACAAGGACCCCATGCTGCTGTCAGGAACCC
ACGTGATGGAGGGCTCAGGACGGATGTTGGTGACTGCTGTGGGTGTGAACTCTCAGACTGGCATCATCTT
TACCCTCCTGGGGGCTGGTGGTGAAGAGGAAGAGAAGAAAGACAAAAAAGCCAAACAACAGGACGGGGCA
GCCGCCATGGAGATGCAGCCCCTCAAGAGTGCCGAGGGCGGCGACGCTGACGACAGGAAGAAGGCCAGCA
TGCACAAGAAGGAGAAGTCCGTGCTGCAGGGCAAGCTCACCAAGCTGGCTGTGCAGATCGGGAAGGCGGG
CTTGGTGATGTCAGCCATCACGGTGATCATCCTGGTGCTCTACTTCACTGTGGACACCTTCGTGGTCAAC
AAGAAGCCGTGGCTGCCTGAGTGCACGCCCGTCTACGTGCAGTACTTTGTCAAGTTCTTCATCATTGGCG
TGACGGTGCTGGTGGTCGCCGTGCCCGAGGGGCTCCCTCTGGCCGTCACCATCTCGTTGGCCTATTCGGT
GAAGAAAATGATGAAGGACAACAACCTGGTACGCCACCTGGATGCCTGTGAGACCATGGGCAATGCCACA
GCCATCTGCTCAGACAAGACAGGCACGCTGACCACCAATCGCATGACAGTGGTACAGGCCTATGTCGGCG
ACGTCCACTATAAAGAGATCCCCGACCCCAGCTCCATCAACACCAAGACCATGGAGCTGCTGATCAATGC
CATCGCCATCAACAGCGCCTACACCACCAAGATTCTGCCCCCAGAGAAGGAGGGCGCCCTGCCTCGGCAG
GTGGGCAACAAGACGGAGTGCGGCCTGCTGGGCTTCGTGCTGGACCTGAAGCAGGACTACGAGCCCGTGC
GCAGCCAGATGCCAGAGGAGAAGTTGTACAAAGTGTACACCTTCAACTCCGTGCGCAAGTCCATGAGCAC
TGTCATCAAGCTGCCCGACGAGAGCTTCCGCATGTACAGCAAGGGGGCTTCTGAGATCGTGCTCAAGAAG
TGCTGCAAAATCCTCAATGGGGCGGGAGAGCCTCGTGTCTTCCGGCCCCGCGACCGGGACGAGATGGTAA
AGAAGGTGATTGAGCCCATGGCTTGCGATGGGCTCCGCACTATCTGCGTGGCCTACCGCGACTTCCCCAG
CAGCCCGGAGCCGGACTGGGACAATGAGAATGACATCCTCAACGAACTCACCTGCATCTGCGTGGTGGGC
ATCGAGGACCCGGTGCGGCCAGAGGTCCCAGAAGCCATCCGCAAGTGCCAGCGGGCAGGCATCACGGTCC
GCATGGTCACTGGCGACAATATCAACACGGCTCGGGCCATCGCCATCAAGTGTGGCATCATCCATCCTGG
GGAGGACTTTCTGTGCCTCGAGGGCAAGGAGTTCAACAGGAGGATCCGCAACGAGAAGGGGGAGATTGAG
CAGGAGCGAATTGACAAGATCTGGCCAAAGCTGCGGGTGCTGGCTCGCTCCTCCCCAACGGACAAGCATA
CCCTGGTTAAAGGCATCATCGACAGCACACACACTGAGCAGCGGCAGGTGGTGGCCGTGACGGGGGACGG
GACCAACGACGGGCCTGCACTCAAGAAGGCCGACGTGGGCTTCGCCATGGGCATCGCAGGCACTGACGTG
GCCAAGGAGGCCTCAGACATCATCCTGACAGACGACAATTTCAGCAGCATCGTCAAGGCAGTGATGTGGG
GCCGCAACGTCTATGACAGCATCTCCAAATTCTTGCAGTTCCAGCTCACCGTCAACGTGGTGGCCGTGAT
TGTGGCCTTCACAGGCGCCTGCATCACGCAGGACTCCCCTCTGAAGGCCGTGCAGATGCTCTGGGTGAAC
CTCATCATGGACACGTTTGCCTCGCTGGCACTGGCCACTGAGCCGCCCACGGAGACCCTGCTGCTGAGGA
AGCCGTACGGCCGCAACAAGCCGCTCATCTCCAGGACCATGATGAAGAACATCCTGGGCCATGCTGTCTA
CCAGCTTGCCCTCATCTTCACCCTGCTCTTTGTTGGCGAGAAGATGTTCCAGATCGACAGCGGGAGGAAC
GCGCCCCTGCATTCGCCACCCTCAGAACATTACACCATCATCTTCAACACCTTCGTCATGATGCAGCTCT
TCAACGAGATCAACGCCCGCAAGATCCACGGCGAGCGCAATGTCTTTGACGGCATCTTCCGGAACCCCAT
CTTCTGCACCATCGTGCTGGGCACCTTTGCCATCCAGATAGTGATCGTGCAGTTTGGAGGGAAGCCATTC
AGCTGCTCTCCACTGCAGCTGGACCAGTGGATGTGGTGCATATTCATTGGGTTAGGAGAGCTCGTTTGGG
GCCAGGTCATCGCCACCATCCCGACCAGCAGACTCAAGTTCCTCAAGGAGGCAGGCAGGCTCACACAGAA
GGAGGAGATCCCGGAGGAGGAGCTCAACGAGGACGTGGAGGAGATCGACCACGCGGAGCGGGAGCTGCGG
CGGGGCCAGATCCTGTGGTTCCGAGGCCTGAATCGGATCCAGACACAGATCCGCGTCGTGAAGGCGTTCC
GTAGCTCTCTCTATGAAGGTTTAGAAAAGCCTGAATCTCGAACCTCCATCCATAACTTCATGGCTCATCC
TGAATTCCGGATCGAAGATTCCCAGCCCCACATCCCCCTCATTGATGACACCGACCTGGAAGAAGATGCC
GCGCTCAAGCAGAACTCGAGCCCGCCGTCATCCCTCAACAAGAACAACAGCGCCATCGACAGTGGGATCA
ACCTGACGACCGACACAAGCAAATCAGCTACCTCTTCAAGTCCAGGGAGCCCCATCCACAGCCTGGAGAC
GTCGCTTTAGGCGGCCGCCGACTAGTGAGCTCGTCGACCCGGGAATTCCGGACCGGTACCGAATTCCGGG
GGGGGGGGGGGGGGGGACAGCTCAGGGCTGCGATTTCGCGCCAAACTTGACGGCAATCCTAGCGTGAAGG
CTGGTAGGATTTTATCCCCGCTGCCATCATGGTTCGACCATTGAACTGCATCGTCGCCGTGTCCCAAAAT
ATGGGGATTGGCAAGAACGGAGACCTACCCTGGCCTCCGCTCAGGAACGAGTTCAAGTACTTCCAAAGAA
TGACCACAACCTCTTCAGTGGAAGGTAAACAGAATCTGGTGATTATGGGTAGGAAAACCTGGTTCTCCAT
TCCTGAGAAGAATCGACCTTTAAAGGACAGAATTAATATAGTTCTCAGTAGAGAACTCAAAGAACCACCA
CGAGGAGCTCATTTTCTTGCCAAAAGTTTGGATGATGCCTTAAGACTTATTGAACAACCGGAATTGGCAA
GTAAAGTAGACATGGTTTGGATAGTCGGAGGCAGTTCTGTTTACCAGGAAGCCATGAATCAACCAGGCCA
CCTCAGACTCTTTGTGACAAGGATCATGCAGGAATTTGAAAGTGACACGTTTTTCCCAGAAATTGATTTG
GGGAAATATAAACTTCTCCCAGAATACCCAGGCGTCCTCTCTGAGGTCCAGGAGGAAAAAGGCATCAAGT
ATAAGTTTGAAGTCTACGAGAAGAAAGACTAACAGGAAGATGCTTTCAAGTTCTCTGCTCCCCTCCTAAA
GCTATGCATTTTTTATAAGACCATGGGACTTTTGCTGGCTTTAGATCATAATCAGCCATACCACATTTGT
AGAGGTTTTACTTGCTTTAAAAAACCTCCCACACCTCCCCCTGAACCTGAAACATAAAATGAATGCAATT
GTTGTTGTTAACTTGTTTATTGCAGCTTATAATGGTTACAAATAAAGCAATAGCATCACAAATTTCACAA
ATAAAGCATTTTTTTCACTGCATTCTAGTTGTGGTTTGTCCAAACTCATCAATGTATCTTATCATGTCTG
GATCCCCGGCCAACGGTCTGGTGACCCGGCTGCGAGAGCTCGGTGTACCTGAGACGCGAGTAAGCCCTTG
AGTCAAAGACGTAGTCGTTGCAAGTCCGCACCAGGTACTGATATCCCACCAAAAAGTGCGGCGGCGGCTG
GCGGTAGAGGGGCCAGCGTAGGGTGGCCGGGGCTCCGGGGGCGAGGTCTTCCAACATAAGGCGATGATAT
CCGTAGATGTACCTGGACATCCAGGTGATGCCGGCGGCGGTGGTGGAGGCGCGCGGAAAGTCGCGGACGC
GGTTCCAGATGTTGCGCAGCGGCAAAAAGTGCTCCATGGTCGGGACGCTCTGGCCGGTGAGGCGTGCGCA
GTCGTTGACGCTCTAGACCGTGCAAAAGGAGAGCCTGTAAGCGGGCACTCTTCCGTGGTCTGGTGGATAA
ATTCGCAAGGGTATCATGGCGGACGACCGGGGTTCGAACCCCGGATCCGGCCGTCCGCCGTGATCCATCC
GGTTACCGCCCGCGTGTCGAACCCAGGTGTGCGACGTCAGACAACGGGGGAGCGCTCCTTTTGGCTTCCT
TCCAGGCGCGGCGGCTGCTGCGCTAGCTTTTTTGGCGAGCTCGAATTAATTCTGCATTAATGAATCGGCC
AACGCGCGGGGAGAGGCGGTTTGCGTATTGGGCGCTCTTCCGCTTCCTCGCTCACTGACTCGCTGCGCTC
GGTCGTTCGGCTGCGGCGAGCGGTATCAGCTCACTCAAAGGCGGTAATACGGTTATCCACAGAATCAGGG
GATAACGCAGGAAAGAACATGTGAGCAAAAGGCCAGCAAAAGGCCAGGAACCGTAAAAAGGCCGCGTTGC
TGGCGTTTTTCCATAGGCTCCGCCCCCCTGACGAGCATCACAAAAATCGACGCTCAAGTCAGAGGTGGCG
AAACCCGACAGGACTATAAAGATACCAGGCGTTTCCCCCTGGAAGCTCCCTCGTGCGCTCTCCTGTTCCG
ACCCTGCCGCTTACCGGATACCTGTCCGCCTTTCTCCCTTCGGGAAGCGTGGCGCTTTCTCAATGCTCAC
GCTGTAGGTATCTCAGTTCGGTGTAGGTCGTTCGCTCCAAGCTGGGCTGTGTGCACGAACCCCCCGTTCA
GCCCGACCGCTGCGCCTTATCCGGTAACTATCGTCTTGAGTCCAACCCGGTAAGACACGACTTATCGCCA
CTGGCAGCAGCCACTGGTAACAGGATTAGCAGAGCGAGGTATGTAGGCGGTGCTACAGAGTTCTTGAAGT
GGTGGCCTAACTACGGCTACACTAGAAGGACAGTATTTGGTATCTGCGCTCTGCTGAAGCCAGTTACCTT
CGGAAAAAGAGTTGGTAGCTCTTGATCCGGCAAACAAACCACCGCTGGTAGCGGTGGTTTTTTTGTTTGC
AAGCAGCAGATTACGCGCAGAAAAAAAGGATCTCAAGAAGATCCTTTGATCTTTTCTACGGGGTCTGACG
CTCAGTGGAACGAAAACTCACGTTAAGGGATTTTGGTCATGAGATTATCAAAAAGGATCTTCACCTAGAT
CCTTTTAAATTAAAAATGAAGTTTTAAATCAATCTAAAGTATATATGAGTAAACTTGGTCTGACAGTTAC
CAATGCTTAATCAGTGAGGCACCTATCTCAGCGATCTGTCTATTTCGTTCATCCATAGTTGCCTGACTCC
CCGTCGTGTAGATAACTACGATACGGGAGGGCTTACCATCTGGCCCCAGTGCTGCAATGATACCGCGAGA
CCCACGCTCACCGGCTCCAGATTTATCAGCAATAAACCAGCCAGCCGGAAGGGCCGAGCGCAGAAGTGGT
CCTGCAACTTTATCCGCCTCCATCCAGTCTATTAATTGTTGCCGGGAAGCTAGAGTAAGTAGTTCGCCAG
TTAATAGTTTGCGCAACGTTGTTGCCATTGCTACAGGCATCGTGGTGTCACGCTCGTCGTTTGGTATGGC
TTCATTCAGCTCCGGTTCCCAACGATCAAGGCGAGTTACATGATCCCCCATGTTGTGCAAAAAAGCGGTT
AGCTCCTTCGGTCCTCCGATCGTTGTCAGAAGTAAGTTGGCCGCAGTGTTATCACTCATGGTTATGGCAG
CACTGCATAATTCTCTTACTGTCATGCCATCCGTAAGATGCTTTTCTGTGACTGGTGAGTACTCAACCAA
GTCATTCTGAGAATAGTGTATGCGGCGACCGAGTTGCTCTTGCCCGGCGTCAATACGGGATAATACCGCG
CCACATAGCAGAACTTTAAAAGTGCTCATCATTGGAAAACGTTCTTCGGGGCGAAAACTCTCAAGGATCT
TACCGCTGTTGAGATCCAGTTCGATGTAACCCACTCGTGCACCCAACTGATCTTCAGCATCTTTTACTTT
CACCAGCGTTTCTGGGTGAGCAAAAACAGGAAGGCAAAATGCCGCAAAAAAGGGAATAAGGGCGACACGG
AAATGTTGAATACTCATACTCTTCCTTTTTCAATATTATTGAAGCATTTATCAGGGTTATTGTCTCATGA
GCGGATACATATTTGAATGTATTTAGAAAAATAAACAAATAGGGGTTCCGCGCACATTTCCCCGAAAAGT
GCCACCTGACGTCTAAGAAACCATTATTATCATGACATTAACCTATAAAAATAGGCGTATCACGAGGCCC
TTTCGTCTCGCGCGTTTCGGTGATGACGGTGAAAACCTCTGACACATGCAGCTCCCGGAGACGGTCACAG
CTTGTCTGTAAGCGGATGCCGGGAGCAGACAAGCCCGTCAGGGCGCGTCAGCGGGTGTTGGCGGGTGTCG
GGGCTGGCTTAACTATGCGGCATCAGAGCAGATTGTACTGAGAGTGCACCATATGCGGTGTGAAATACCG
CACAGATGCGTAAGGAGAAAATACCGCATCAGGCGCCATTCGCCATTCAGGCTGCGCAACTGTTGGGAAG
GGCGATCGGTGCGGGCCTCTTCGCTATTACGCCAGCTGGCGAAAGGGGGATGTGCTGCAAGGCGATTAAG
TTGGGTAACGCCAGGGTTTTCCCAGTCACGACGTTGTAAAACGACGGCCAGTGCCAAGCTT
Features (pLannotate 1.2.2; 17 found; start..end, strand, type, name):
      7..336     -  promoter       SV40 promoter: SV40 enhancer and early promoter
    357..788     -  CDS            POL (fragment): DPOL_ADE05 - Experimental evidence at protein level: Swiss-Prot protein existence level 1. Eukaryotic-type DNA polymerase involved in viral genomic replication. DNA synthesis is protein primed, and acts in a strand displacement replication. Assembles in complex with viral pTP, DBP, host NFIA and host POU2F1/OCT1 on viral origin of replication. The polymerase covalently transfers dCMP onto pTP, thereby initiating complementary strand synthesis. From Human adenovirus C serotype 5 (HAdV-5) (Human adenovirus 5).
    805..1034    +  intron         chimeric intron: chimera between introns from adenovirus and immunoglobulin heavy chain genes
   1104..4697    +  CDS            Atp2b2: AT2B2_MOUSE - Also known as Pmca2 From Mus musculus (Mouse).
   4757..4773    +  promoter       chicken β-actin promoter (fragment): contains a 21-bp deletion relative to the standard chicken β-actin promoter
   4859..5422    +  CDS            DHFR: mouse dihydrofolate reductase; Mus musculus Dhfr
   5504..5587    +  CDS            large T antigen (fragment): large T antigen from SV40 (simian virus 40)
   5610..5744    +  polyA_signal   SV40 poly(A) signal: SV40 polyadenylation signal
   5752..6102    -  CDS            PTP (fragment): TERM_ADE02 - Experimental evidence at protein level: Swiss-Prot protein existence level 1. Protein covalently bound to the viral DNA that acts as a primer for viral genomic replication by DNA strand displacement. Assembles on the viral origin of replication in an initiation complex with viral polymerase, DBP, host NFIA and host POU2F1/OCT1. During initiation, the polymerase covalently couples the first dCTP with Ser- 580 of pTP. The terminal protein stimulates the template activity over 20 fold compared to protein-free templates. Neo-synthesized viral genomes are linked to two preterminal prot
   6133..6289    +  ncRNA          VA: Accession: RF00102 - VA RNA
   6352..6405    -  CDS            lacI (fragment): lac repressor; lacI; The lac repressor binds to the lac operator to inhibit transcription in E. coli. This inhibition can be relieved by adding lactose or isopropyl-β-D-thiogalactopyranoside (IPTG).
   6588..7176    -  rep_origin     ori: high-copy-number ColE1/pMB1/pBR322/pUC origin of replication
   7347..8207    -  CDS            AmpR: β-lactamase; bla; confers resistance to ampicillin, carbenicillin, and related antibiotics
   8208..8312    -  promoter       AmpR promoter: bla
   8407..8442    +  CDS            rop (fragment): Rop protein, which maintains plasmids at low copy number; rop
   8544..8643    +  misc_feature   bom (fragment): basis of mobility region from pBR322
   8649..8803    -  CDS            lacZα (fragment): LacZα fragment of β-galactosidase; lacZ fragment
