[The description below was written by a language model from this plasmid's Addgene catalogue record and pLannotate feature annotations shown in this document.]
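Description:
pMM2-hPMCA2z/b is a mammalian expression plasmid of about 8.8 kb that carries the human plasma membrane Ca2+-ATPase isoform 2 (ATP2B2) as its z/b splice variant. The insert sits between retained MluI and KpnI sites in pMM2, a backbone whose sequencing primer names and feature layout point to the pMT2 family. In bacteria it is maintained through a ColE1/pBR322-type origin and an ampicillin resistance gene with its own bla promoter. The record lists it as low copy. Short fragments of rop, bom, lacI and lacZα appear to be leftovers of the parental cloning vectors.

The catalogue entry gives SV40 as the promoter. The feature table does show an SV40 enhancer/early promoter, but it is annotated on the reverse strand relative to the coding sequence. It is followed by an adenoviral segment that the annotation tool scored as a polymerase gene fragment. In pMT2-type vectors this position usually holds the adenovirus major late promoter and leader region, so the record leaves it unclear which element actually drives transcription. A chimeric adenovirus/immunoglobulin intron lies just upstream of the roughly 3.6 kb PMCA2 open reading frame, which the tool matched to the mouse orthologue although the depositor states it is human. Downstream come a mouse DHFR coding sequence and an SV40 polyadenylation signal. This arrangement suggests that DHFR sits on the same transcript and could act as a selectable or amplifiable marker. An adenovirus VA RNA gene is also present, an element generally included to boost translation in transfected cells.

The depositor notes place the z splice junction in the first intracellular loop and the b splice region at the C-terminal end. The associated publication concerns how alternative splicing of that loop affects membrane targeting of PMCA2, which fits use of the plasmid for expression and localisation studies in transfected mammalian cells.
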