Addgene plasmid #47581: pMM2-hPMCA2z/b
Depositing lab: Emanuel Strehler. Depositing organization: Mayo Foundation for Medical Education and Research. Publication: Alternative splicing of the first intracellular loop of plasma membrane Ca2+-ATPase isoform 2 alters its membrane targeting. Chicka MC, Strehler EE. J Biol Chem. 2003 May 16;278(20):18464-70. Epub 2003 Mar 6. 10.1074/jbc.M301482200 PubMed 12624087.
Backbone
  Vector backbone: pMM2
  Backbone manufacturer: Penniston Lab
  Backbone size w/o insert (bp): 5145
  Vector type: Mammalian Expression
Growth in bacteria
  Bacterial resistance: Ampicillin, 100 μg/mL
  Growth temperature: 37°C
  Growth strain: DH5alpha
  Copy number: Low Copy
Gene/Insert
  Gene/Insert name: PMCA2z/b (alt names: ATPase, Ca++ transporting, plasma membrane 2; ATP2B2)
  Species: H. sapiens (human)
  Insert size (bp): 3682
  Entrez Gene: ATP2B2 (a.k.a. DFNA82, PMCA2, PMCA2a, PMCA2i)
  Promoter: SV40
  Cloning method: Restriction Enzyme; 5′ cloning site MluI (not destroyed); 3′ cloning site KpnI (not destroyed)
  Sequencing primers: 5′ pMT2-F; 3′ pMT2-R
Terms and licenses: Academic/Nonprofit Terms; Industry Terms: Not Available to Industry
Depositor comments: z/b splice variant of human PMCA2. PMCA2 start: 1104; stop: 4700, z-splice: 2010/11; b-splice: 4389-4700
How to cite: pMM2-hPMCA2z/b was a gift from Emanuel Strehler (Addgene plasmid # 47581 ; http://n2t.net/addgene:47581 ; RRID:Addgene_47581)
