>Addgene plasmid #47581 | pMM2-hPMCA2z/b | addgene partial sequence | sequence record 69894 | hPMCA2-F1 5'-GGAGAGTCTGACCAGGTGC-3'
CCCACGTGATGGAGGGCTCAGGACGGATGTTGGTGACTGCTGTGGGTGTGAACTCTCAGACTGGCATCAT
CTTTACCCTCCTGGGGGCTGGTGGTGAAGAGGAAGAGAAGAAAGACAAAAAAGCCAAACAGCAGGACGGG
GCAGCCGCCATGGAGATGCAGCCCCTCAAGAGTGCCGAGGGCGGCGACGCTGACGACAGGAAGAAGGCCA
GCATGCACAAGAAGGAGAAGTCCGTGCTGCAGGGCAAGCTCACCAAGCTGGCTGTGCAGATCGGGAAGGC
GGGCTTGGTGATGTCAGCCATCACGGTGATCATCCTGGTGCTCTACTTCACTGTGGACACCTTCGTGGTC
AACAAGAAGCCGTGGCTGCCTGAGTGCACGCCCGTCTACGTGCAGTACTTTGTCAAGTTCTTCATCATTG
GCGTGACGGTGCTGGTGGTCGCCGTGCCCGAGGGGCTCCCTCTGGCCGTCACCATCTCGTTGGCCTATTC
GGTGAAGAAAATGATGAAGGACAACAACCTGGTACGCCACCTGGATGCCTGTGAGACCATGGGCAATGCC
ACAGCCATCTGCTCAGACAAGACAGGCACGCTGACCACCAATCGCATGACAGTGGTACAGGCCTATGTCG
GCGACGTCCACTATAAAGAGATCCCCGACCCCAGCTCCATCAACACCAAGACCATGGAGCTGCTGATCAA
TGCCATCGCCATCAACAGCGCCTACACCACCAAGATTCTGCCCCCAGAGAAGGAGGGCGCCCTGCCTCGG
CAGGTGGGCAACAAGACGGAGTGCGGCCTGCTGGGCTTCGTGCTGGAC
