>Addgene plasmid #47581 | pMM2-hPMCA2z/b | addgene partial sequence | sequence record 69897 | pMT2-F 5'-TTGCCTTTCTCTCCACAGGT-3'
AGTCGGCGGCCGCCATGGGTGACATGACCAACAGCGACTTTTACTCCAAAAACCAAAGAAATGAGTCGAG
CCATGGGGGCGAGTTCGGGTGCACAATGGAGGAGCTCCGCTCCCTCATGGAGCTGCGGGGCACTGAGGCT
GTGGTCAAGATCAAGGAGACTTATGGGGACACCGAAGCCATCTGCCGGCGCCTCAAAACCTCACCTGTTG
AAGGTTTGCCGGACACCGCTCCAGACCTGGAAAAGAGAAAGCAAATTTTTGGGCAAAACTTTATACCTCC
AAAGAAGCCAAAAACCTTCCTGCAGCTCGTGTGGGAGGCGCTGCAGGACGTGACGCTCATCATCCTGGAG
ATTGCCGCCATCATCTCCCTGGGGCTGTCCTTCTACCACCCGCCCGGCGAGGGCAACGAAGGATGTGCGA
CGGCCCAGGGTGGGGCAGAGGATGAAGGAGAGGCAGAGGCAGGTTGGATCGAGGGGGCCGCCATTCTCCT
CTCAGTTATCTGTGTGGTCCTGGTCACGGCCTTCAATGACTGGAGCAAAGAGAAACAGTTCCGGGGCCTG
CAGAGCCGCATCGAGCAGGAACAGAAATTTACCGTAGTCCGGGCTGGCCAGGTGGTGCAGATCCCTGTGG
CTGAGATCGTGGTTGGGGACATAGCCCAGGTCAAATATGGTGACCTCCTCCCTGCCGACGGCCTCTTCAT
CCAGGGCAATGACCTCAAGATTGATGAAAGCTCCCTAACTGGAGAGTCTGACCAGGTGCGCAAGTCCGTG
GACAAGGACCCCATGCTGCTGTCAGGAACCCACGTGATGGAGGGCTCAGGACGGATGTTGGTGACTGCTG
TGGGTGTGAACTCTCAGACTGGC
